Addgene plasmid #120622: Smp_168240-Cd4-bio-His
Purpose: Expression of recombinant S. mansoni protein
Depositing lab: Gavin Wright. Depositing organization: Wellcome Sanger Institute. Publication: A library of cell-surface and secreted proteins from Schistosoma mansoni identifies early serological markers of infection. Cécile Crosnier, Anna V. Protasio, Gabriel Rinaldi, Shona Wilson, Matthew Berriman, Gavin J. Wright. bioRXiv 10.1101/593616.
Backbone
  Vector backbone: pTT3
  Backbone manufacturer: Yves Durocher, NRC
  Backbone size w/o insert (bp): 6686
  Vector type: Mammalian Expression
Growth in bacteria
  Bacterial resistance: Ampicillin, 100 μg/mL
  Growth temperature: 37°C
  Growth strain: DH5alpha
  Copy number: High Copy
Gene/Insert
  Gene/Insert name: Smp_168240
  Species: Schistosoma mansoni
  Insert size (bp): 718
  Entrez Gene: Smp_168240 (a.k.a. Smp_168240)
  Promoter: CMV
  Tag / fusion protein: ratCd4(d3+4)-bio-6His (C terminal on backbone)
  Cloning method: Restriction Enzyme; 5′ cloning site NotI (not destroyed); 3′ cloning site AscI (not destroyed)
Terms and licenses: Academic/Nonprofit Terms; Industry Terms: Not Available to Industry
How to cite: Smp_168240-Cd4-bio-His was a gift from Gavin Wright (Addgene plasmid # 120622 ; http://n2t.net/addgene:120622 ; RRID:Addgene_120622)
