[The description below was written by a language model from this plasmid's Addgene catalogue record and pLannotate feature annotations shown in this document.]
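Description:
Smp_168240-Cd4-bio-His is a mammalian expression plasmid built on the pTT3 backbone for producing a recombinant, soluble form of the Schistosoma mansoni protein Smp_168240. It is one member of a library of schistosome cell-surface and secreted proteins assembled to look for early serological markers of infection. In bacteria it is maintained at high copy through a ColE1/pUC-type origin and selected with ampicillin via the β-lactamase gene. The backbone also carries an Epstein-Barr virus oriP fragment, which supports episomal retention in cells that supply EBNA1. Short lac and tet promoter remnants near the origin are backbone leftovers with no evident role in expression.

The expression cassette is driven by the CMV immediate-early enhancer and promoter, followed by adenovirus-derived leader and splice elements and a chimeric intron fragment that promote efficient processing of the transcript. The antisense adenoviral "terminal protein" hit in this region is most likely an annotation artefact of that leader sequence. A fragment of the mouse immunoglobulin heavy chain signal sequence is annotated just upstream of the insert position and would direct the product into the secretory pathway. The roughly 0.7 kb Smp_168240 insert, cloned between retained NotI and AscI sites, falls in the unannotated gap before the rat Cd4 fragment. That fragment corresponds to domains 3 and 4 of rat Cd4, part of the backbone-encoded C-terminal tag, which according to the record continues with a biotinylation sequence and a 6xHis tag; these last two were not detected by the annotation. A rabbit β-globin polyadenylation signal ends the transcript. The tag gives a common antibody handle, a means of capturing the protein on streptavidin surfaces, and nickel-affinity purification.
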