Features (pLannotate 1.2.2; 18 found; start..end, strand, type, name):
      7..386     +  enhancer       CMV enhancer: human cytomegalovirus immediate early enhancer
    388..587     +  promoter       CMV promoter: human cytomegalovirus (CMV) immediate early promoter
    655..693     +  misc_feature   Ad SA (fragment): adenovirus major late transcript splice acceptor (Friedrich and Soriano, 1991)
    726..935     -  CDS            PTP (fragment): TERM_ADE02 - Experimental evidence at protein level: Swiss-Prot protein existence level 1. Protein covalently bound to the viral DNA that acts as a primer for viral genomic replication by DNA strand displacement. Assembles on the viral origin of replication in an initiation complex with viral polymerase, DBP, host NFIA and host POU2F1/OCT1. During initiation, the polymerase covalently couples the first dCTP with Ser- 580 of pTP. The terminal protein stimulates the template activity over 20 fold compared to protein-free templates. Neo-synthesized viral genomes are linked to two preterminal prot
    966..1055    +  intron         chimeric intron (fragment): chimera between introns from adenovirus and immunoglobulin heavy chain genes
   1074..1120    +  CDS            IgH signal sequence (fragment): signal sequence from the mouse immunoglobulin heavy chain variable region
   1917..2477    +  CDS            Cd4 (fragment): CD4_RAT - Experimental evidence at protein level: Swiss-Prot protein existence level 1. Integral membrane glycoprotein that plays an essential role in the immune response and serves multiple functions in responses against both external and internal offenses. In T-cells, functions primarily as a coreceptor for MHC class II molecule:peptide complex. The antigens presented by class II peptides are derived from extracellular proteins while class I peptides are derived from cytosolic proteins. Interacts simultaneously with the T-cell receptor (TCR) and the MHC class II presented by antigen presenti
   2637..2692    +  polyA_signal   β-globin poly(A) signal: rabbit β-globin polyadenylation signal (Gil and Proudfoot, 1987)
   3206..4887    -  rep_origin     oriP (fragment): Epstein-Barr virus oriP replication origin (Yates et al., 2000)
   5014..5118    +  promoter       AmpR promoter: bla
   5119..5979    +  CDS            AmpR: β-lactamase; bla; confers resistance to ampicillin, carbenicillin, and related antibiotics
   6150..6738    +  rep_origin     ori: high-copy-number ColE1/pMB1/pBR322/pUC origin of replication
   6921..7013    +  CDS            lacI (fragment): lac repressor; lacI; The lac repressor binds to the lac operator to inhibit transcription in E. coli. This inhibition can be relieved by adding lactose or isopropyl-β-D-thiogalactopyranoside (IPTG).
   7026..7047    +  protein_bind   CAP binding site: CAP binding activates transcription in the presence of cAMP. E. coli catabolite activator protein
   7062..7092    +  promoter       lac promoter: promoter for the E. coli lac operon
   7100..7116    +  protein_bind   lac operator: The lac repressor binds to the lac operator to inhibit transcription in E. coli. This inhibition can be relieved by adding lactose or isopropyl-β-D-thiogalactopyranoside (IPTG). lac repressor encoded by lacI
   7186..7202    +  promoter       tet promoter (fragment): E. coli promoter for tetracycline efflux protein gene
   7212..7237    -  CDS            bla(M) (fragment): β-lactamase lacking the signal sequence; bla(M); allows cytosolic expression of β-lactamase
>Addgene plasmid #120622 | Smp_168240-Cd4-bio-His | addgene full sequence | sequence record 234383 | Addgene NGS Result
CATGTTGACATTGATTATTGACTAGTTATTAATAGTAATCAATTACGGGGTCATTAGTTCATAGCCCATA
TATGGAGTTCCGCGTTACATAACTTACGGTAAATGGCCCGCCTGGCTGACCGCCCAACGACCCCCGCCCA
TTGACGTCAATAATGACGTATGTTCCCATAGTAACGCCAATAGGGACTTTCCATTGACGTCAATGGGTGG
AGTATTTACGGTAAACTGCCCACTTGGCAGTACATCAAGTGTATCATATGCCAAGTCCGCCCCCTATTGA
CGTCAATGACGGTAAATGGCCCGCCTGGCATTATGCCCAGTACATGACCTTACGGGACTTTCCTACTTGG
CAGTACATCTACGTATTAGTCATCGCTATTACCATGGTGATGCGGTTTTGGCAGTACACCAATGGGCGTG
GATAGCGGTTTGACTCACGGGGATTTCCAAGTCTCCACCCCATTGACGTCAATGGGAGTTTGTTTTGGCA
CCAAAATCAACGGGACTTTCCAAAATGTCGTAATAACCCCGCCCCGTTGACGCAAATGGGCGGTAGGCGT
GTACGGTGGGAGGTCTATATAAGCAGAGCTCGTTTAGTGAACCGTCAGATCCTCACTCTCTTCCGCATCG
CTGTCTGCGAGGGCCAGCTGTTGGGCTCGCGGTTGAGGACAAACTCTTCGCGGTCTTTCCAGTACTCTTG
GATCGGAAACCCGTCGGCCTCCGAACGGTACTCCGCCACCGAGGGACCTGAGCGAGTCCGCATCGACCGG
ATCGGAAAACCTCTCGAGAAAGGCGTCTAACCAGTCACAGTCGCAAGGTAGGCTGAGCACCGTGGCGGGC
GGCAGCGGGTGGCGGTCGGGGTTGTTTCTGGCGGAGGTGCTGCTGATGATGTAATTAAAGTAGGCGGTCT
TGAGACGGCGGATGGTCGAGGTGAGGTGTGGCAGGCTTGAGATCCAGCTGTTGGGGTGAGTACTCCCTCT
CAAAAGCGGGCATTACTTCTGCGCTAAGATTGTCAGTTTCCAAAAACGAGGAGGATTTGATATTCACCTG
GCCCGATCTGGCCATACACTTGAGTGACAATGACATCCACTTTGCCTTTCTCTCCACAGGTGTCCACTCC
CAGGTCCAAGTTTGCCACCATGGAGTTTCAGACCCAGGTACTCATGTCCCTGCTGCTCTGCATGTCTGGT
GCGGCCGCCCAGAGCTACCAGCCCGTGAACTTCGAGCCCCTGAGCACCGGCAGACGGCTGCTGTACAGCG
ACTGGGAGAGCGCCCCCAGCTTCTACAGCCCTGGCGGCATCACCCCCGACAACGAGCCCAGAGCCCCCAT
CTACATGGAACTGACCAACAACCTGACCAGCGTGAACGGCGCCAGCGGCATCTGCGGCGTGTGCGCCAGA
ATCTACCGGGTGCTGCACATGACCCAGCTGAACGCCGCCGAGGAATGCAGACGGCACCACAACAGCAGAC
AGGCCGCCTTCGGCGACATCACCGAGTTCTACCACACCCTGGTCAAGAGCAGGCGGCTGAACGGCACCAT
CGAGTTCCCCCTGGCCGACAAGTTCAGCCGGTTCACCTTCCGGACCACCATCCTGTACCTGGCCAGCAGA
GAGAACGAGCCCGGCCTGATGATCGAGGCCGGCAGCGAGACTAAGTACGTGCTGTGCGTGCAGAGCATCA
AGTGCCCCGAGCCCATCACCACCACCACAACCGAGCCTATCACAACAACCACCCCCCTGACCACCATCAG
CACCGTGCTGAACACCAGCGACAACCTGAGCATCCTGAGCAGCAGCCACAGCCCCAGCAGAGCCGCCAGC
AACAGCTTCGGCAACCGGAACGACGAGCGGAGCAGCAGCGTGTTCTGGGACACCCTGCTGAGCGGCACCG
AGCCCAAGGACTGGTTCCTGGCCACTGGCGCGCCGTCGACCTCCATCACGGCCTATAAGAGTGAGGGGGA
GTCAGCGGAGTTCTCCTTCCCACTCAACCTTGGAGAGGAAAGCCTGCAGGGAGAGTTGAGATGGAAGGCA
GAGAAGGCTCCTTCTTCCCAGTCCTGGATCACCTTCTCCCTAAAGAACCAAAAGGTGTCTGTGCAGAAGT
CTACTAGCAACCCCAAGTTCCAGCTGTCCGAAACGCTCCCACTCACCCTTCAGATACCCCAGGTCTCCCT
TCAGTTTGCTGGTTCTGGCAACCTGACCCTGACTCTGGACAGAGGGATACTGTATCAGGAAGTGAACCTG
GTGGTGATGAAAGTGACTCAGCCCGACAGCAACACTTTGACCTGTGAGGTGATGGGACCCACCTCACCCA
AGATGAGACTGATCTTGAAGCAGGAGAATCAGGAGGCCAGGGTCTCCAGGCAGGAGAAAGTGATTCAAGT
GCAGGCCCCTGAAGCAGGGGTGTGGCAATGTCTACTGAGTGAAGGTGAAGAGGTCAAGATGGACTCCAAG
ATCCAGGTTTTATCCAAAGGGTTGAATTCCGGCAGCCTGCACCACATCCTGGACGCCCAGAAGATGCTGT
GGAACCACAGGGACAGGAACCTGCCTCCTCTGGCCCCTCTGGGCCCCCACCACCATCACCACCATTGAGT
CTAGACACGTGATTAATTAAGGATCCCCCGACCTCGACCTCTGGCTAATAAAGGAAATTTATTTTCATTG
CAATAGTGTGTTGGAATTTTTTGTGTCTCTCACTCGGAAGGACATATGGGAGGGCAAATCATTTGGTCGA
GATCCCTCGGAGATCTCTAGCTAGAGGATCGATCCCCGCCCCGGACGAACTAAACCTGACTACGACATCT
CTGCCCCTTCTTCGCGGGGCAGTGCATGTAATCCCTTCAGTTGGTTGGTACAACTTGCCAACTGGGCCCT
GTTCCACATGTGACACGGGGGGGGACCAAACACAAAGGGGTTCTCTGACTGTAGTTGACATCCTTATAAA
TGGATGTGCACATTTGCCAACACTGAGTGGCTTTCATCCTGGAGCAGACTTTGCAGTCTGTGGACTGCAA
CACAACATTGCCTTTATGTGTAACTCTTGGCTGAAGCTCTTACACCAATGCTGGGGGACATGTACCTCCC
AGGGGCCCAGGAAGACTACGGGAGGCTACACCAACGTCAATCAGAGGGGCCTGTGTAGCTACCGATAAGC
GGACCCTCAAGAGGGCATTAGCAATAGTGTTTATAAGGCCCCCTTGTTAACCCTAAACGGGTAGCATATG
CTTCCCGGGTAGTAGTATATACTATCCAGACTAACCCTAATTCAATAGCATATGTTACCCAACGGGAAGC
ATATGCTATCGAATTAGGGTTAGTAAAAGGGTCCTAAGGAACAGCGATATCTCCCACCCCATGAGCTGTC
ACGGTTTTATTTACATGGGGTCAGGATTCCACGAGGGTAGTGAACCATTTTAGTCACAAGGGCAGTGGCT
GAAGATCAAGGAGCGGGCAGTGAACTCTCCTGAATCTTCGCCTGCTTCTTCATTCTCCTTCGTTTAGCTA
ATAGAATAACTGCTGAGTTGTGAACAGTAAGGTGTATGTGAGGTGCTCGAAAACAAGGTTTCAGGTGACG
CCCCCAGAATAAAATTTGGACGGGGGGTTCAGTGGTGGCATTGTGCTATGACACCAATATAACCCTCACA
AACCCCTTGGGCAATAAATACTAGTGTAGGAATGAAACATTCTGAATATCTTTAACAATAGAAATCCATG
GGGTGGGGACAAGCCGTAAAGACTGGATGTCCATCTCACACGAATTTATGGCTATGGGCAACACATAATC
CTAGTGCAATATGATACTGGGGTTATTAAGATGTGTCCCAGGCAGGGACCAAGACAGGTGAACCATGTTG
TTACACTCTATTTGTAACAAGGGGAAAGAGAGTGGACGCCGACAGCAGCGGACTCCACTGGTTGTCTCTA
ACACCCCCGAAAATTAAACGGGGCTCCACGCCAATGGGGCCCATAAACAAAGACAAGTGGCCACTCTTTT
TTTTGAAATTGTGGAGTGGGGGCACGCGTCAGCCCCCACACGCCGCCCTGCGGTTTTGGACTGTAAAATA
AGGGTGTAATAACTTGGCTGATTGTAACCCCGCTAACCACTGCGGTCAAACCACTTGCCCACAAAACCAC
TAATGGCACCCCGGGGAATACCTGCATAAGTAGGTGGGCGGGCCAAGATAGGGGCGCGATTGCTGCGATC
TGGAGGACAAATTACACACACTTGCGCCTGAGCGCCAAGCACAGGGTTGTTGGTCCTCATATTCACGAGG
TCGCTGAGAGCACGGTGGGCTAATGTTGCCATGGGTAGCATATACTACCCAAATATCTGGATAGCATATG
CTATCCTAATCTATATCTGGGTAGCATAGGCTATCCTAATCTATATCTGGGTAGCATATGCTATCCTAAT
CTATATCTGGGTAGTATATGCTATCCTAATTTATATCTGGGTAGCATAGGCTATCCTAATCTATATCTGG
GTAGCATATGCTATCCTAATCTATATCTGGGTAGTATATGCTATCCTAATCTGTATCCGGGTAGCATATG
CTATCCTAATAGAGATTAGGGTAGTATATGCTATCCTAATTTATATCTGGGTAGCATATACTACCCAAAT
ATCTGGATAGCATATGCTATCCTAATCTATATCTGGGTAGCATATGCTATCCTAATCTATATCTGGGTAG
CATAGGCTATCCTAATCTATATCTGGGTAGCATATGCTATCCTAATCTATATCTGGGTAGTATATGCTAT
CCTAATTTATATCTGGGTAGCATAGGCTATCCTAATCTATATCTGGGTAGCATATGCTATCCTAATCTAT
ATCTGGGTAGTATATGCTATCCTAATCTGTATCCGGGTAGCATATGCTATCCTCATGATAAGCTGTCAAA
CATGAGAATTTTCTTGAAGACGAAAGGGCCTCGTGATACGCCTATTTTTATAGGTTAATGTCATGATAAT
AATGGTTTCTTAGACGTCAGGTGGCACTTTTCGGGGAAATGTGCGCGGAACCCCTATTTGTTTATTTTTC
TAAATACATTCAAATATGTATCCGCTCATGAGACAATAACCCTGATAAATGCTTCAATAATATTGAAAAA
GGAAGAGTATGAGTATTCAACATTTCCGTGTCGCCCTTATTCCCTTTTTTGCGGCATTTTGCCTTCCTGT
TTTTGCTCACCCAGAAACGCTGGTGAAAGTAAAAGATGCTGAAGATCAGTTGGGTGCACGAGTGGGTTAC
ATCGAACTGGATCTCAACAGCGGTAAGATCCTTGAGAGTTTTCGCCCCGAAGAACGTTTTCCAATGATGA
GCACTTTTAAAGTTCTGCTATGTGGCGCGGTATTATCCCGTGTTGACGCCGGGCAAGAGCAACTCGGTCG
CCGCATACACTATTCTCAGAATGACTTGGTTGAGTACTCACCAGTCACAGAAAAGCATCTTACGGATGGC
ATGACAGTAAGAGAATTATGCAGTGCTGCCATAACCATGAGTGATAACACTGCGGCCAACTTACTTCTGA
CAACGATCGGAGGACCGAAGGAGCTAACCGCTTTTTTGCACAACATGGGGGATCATGTAACTCGCCTTGA
TCGTTGGGAACCGGAGCTGAATGAAGCCATACCAAACGACGAGCGTGACACCACGATGCCTGCAGCAATG
GCAACAACGTTGCGCAAACTATTAACTGGCGAACTACTTACTCTAGCTTCCCGGCAACAATTAATAGACT
GGATGGAGGCGGATAAAGTTGCAGGACCACTTCTGCGCTCGGCCCTTCCGGCTGGCTGGTTTATTGCTGA
TAAATCTGGAGCCGGTGAGCGTGGGTCTCGCGGTATCATTGCAGCACTGGGGCCAGATGGTAAGCCCTCC
CGTATCGTAGTTATCTACACGACGGGGAGTCAGGCAACTATGGATGAACGAAATAGACAGATCGCTGAGA
TAGGTGCCTCACTGATTAAGCATTGGTAACTGTCAGACCAAGTTTACTCATATATACTTTAGATTGATTT
AAAACTTCATTTTTAATTTAAAAGGATCTAGGTGAAGATCCTTTTTGATAATCTCATGACCAAAATCCCT
TAACGTGAGTTTTCGTTCCACTGAGCGTCAGACCCCGTAGAAAAGATCAAAGGATCTTCTTGAGATCCTT
TTTTTCTGCGCGTAATCTGCTGCTTGCAAACAAAAAAACCACCGCTACCAGCGGTGGTTTGTTTGCCGGA
TCAAGAGCTACCAACTCTTTTTCCGAAGGTAACTGGCTTCAGCAGAGCGCAGATACCAAATACTGTTCTT
CTAGTGTAGCCGTAGTTAGGCCACCACTTCAAGAACTCTGTAGCACCGCCTACATACCTCGCTCTGCTAA
TCCTGTTACCAGTGGCTGCTGCCAGTGGCGATAAGTCGTGTCTTACCGGGTTGGACTCAAGACGATAGTT
ACCGGATAAGGCGCAGCGGTCGGGCTGAACGGGGGGTTCGTGCACACAGCCCAGCTTGGAGCGAACGACC
TACACCGAACTGAGATACCTACAGCGTGAGCTATGAGAAAGCGCCACGCTTCCCGAAGGGAGAAAGGCGG
ACAGGTATCCGGTAAGCGGCAGGGTCGGAACAGGAGAGCGCACGAGGGAGCTTCCAGGGGGAAACGCCTG
GTATCTTTATAGTCCTGTCGGGTTTCGCCACCTCTGACTTGAGCGTCGATTTTTGTGATGCTCGTCAGGG
GGGCGGAGCCTATGGAAAAACGCCAGCAACGCGGCCTTTTTACGGTTCCTGGCCTTTTGCTGGCCTTTTG
CTCACATGTTCTTTCCTGCGTTATCCCCTGATTCTGTGGATAACCGTATTACCGCCTTTGAGTGAGCTGA
TACCGCTCGCCGCAGCCGAACGACCGAGCGCAGCGAGTCAGTGAGCGAGGAAGCGGAAGAGCGCCCAATA
CGCAAACCGCCTCTCCCCGCGCGTTGGCCGATTCATTAATGCAGCTGGCACGACAGGTTTCCCGACTGGA
AAGCGGGCAGTGAGCGCAACGCAATTAATGTGAGTTAGCTCACTCATTAGGCACCCCAGGCTTTACACTT
TATGCTTCCGGCTCGTATGTTGTGTGGAATTGTGAGCGGATAACAATTTCACACAGGAAACAGCTATGAC
CATGATTACGCCAAGCTCTAGCTAGAGGTCGACCAATTCTCATGTTTGACAGCTTATCATCGCAGATCCG
GGCAACGTTGTTGCCATTGCTGCAGGCGCAGAACTGGTAGGTATGGAAGATCTATACATTGAATCAATAT
TGGCAATTAGCCATATTAGTCATTGGTTATATAGCATAAATCAATATTGGCTATTGGCCATTGCATACGT
TGTATCTATATCATAATATGTACATTTATATTGGCTCATGTCCAATATGACCGC
